>Addgene plasmid #132268 | pDONR221-SFXN3 | addgene full sequence | sequence record 262983 | Addgene NGS Result
CTTTCCTGCGTTATCCCCTGATTCTGTGGATAACCGTATTACCGCCTTTGAGTGAGCTGATACCGCTCGC
CGCAGCCGAACGACCGAGCGCAGCGAGTCAGTGAGCGAGGAAGCGGAAGAGCGCCCAATACGCAAACCGC
CTCTCCCCGCGCGTTGGCCGATTCATTAATGCAGCTGGCACGACAGGTTTCCCGACTGGAAAGCGGGCAG
TGAGCGCAACGCAATTAATACGCGTACCGCTAGCCAGGAAGAGTTTGTAGAAACGCAAAAAGGCCATCCG
TCAGGATGGCCTTCTGCTTAGTTTGATGCCTGGCAGTTTATGGCGGGCGTCCTGCCCGCCACCCTCCGGG
CCGTTGCTTCACAACGTTCAAATCCGCTCCCGGCGGATTTGTCCTACTCAGGAGAGCGTTCACCGACAAA
CAACAGATAAAACGAAAGGCCCAGTCTTCCGACTGAGCCTTTCGTTTTATTTGATGCCTGGCAGTTCCCT
ACTCTCGCGTTAACGCTAGCATGGATGTTTTCCCAGTCACGACGTTGTAAAACGACGGCCAGTCTTAAGC
TCGGGCCCCAAATAATGATTTTATTTTGACTGATAGTGACCTGTTCGTTGCAACAAATTGATGAGCAATG
CTTTTTTATAATGCCAACTTTGTACAAAAAAGCAGGCTCCACCATGGGCGAGCTGCCACTGGACATCAAC
ATCCAGGAGCCCCGGTGGGATCAGTCTACATTCCTGGGCAGGGCCCGCCACTTCTTTACCGTGACAGACC
CAAGAAATCTGCTGCTGTCCGGAGCACAGCTGGAGGCATCTAGGAACATCGTGCAGAATTACAGGGCAGG
AGTGGTGACCCCAGGAATCACAGAGGATCAGCTGTGGCGGGCCAAGTACGTGTATGACAGCGCCTTCCAC
CCAGATACCGGCGAGAAGGTGGTGCTGATCGGCAGGATGTCCGCCCAGGTGCCCATGAACATGACCATCA
CAGGCTGCATGCTGACCTTCTACCGCAAGACCCCTACAGTGGTGTTCTGGCAGTGGGTGAACCAGTCCTT
TAATGCCATCGTGAACTACTCTAATCGGAGCGGCGACACCCCTATCACAGTGAGACAGCTGGGCACCGCA
TATGTGAGCGCCACCACAGGAGCAGTGGCAACCGCCCTGGGCCTGAAGTCCCTGACAAAGCACCTGCCAC
CTCTGGTGGGCAGGTTCGTGCCATTTGCCGCAGTGGCAGCAGCAAACTGTATCAATATCCCCCTGATGCG
GCAGAGAGAGCTGCAAGTGGGAATCCCTGTGGCAGATGAGGCAGGACAGAGGCTGGGATACTCTGTGACC
GCCGCCAAGCAGGGCATCTTCCAGGTGGTCATCAGCCGCATCTGCATGGCCATCCCTGCCATGGCCATCC
CACCCCTGATCATGGACACACTGGAGAAGAAGGATTTTCTGAAGCGGAGACCTTGGCTGGGAGCACCACT
GCAAGTGGGACTGGTGGGCTTCTGTCTGGTGTTTGCCACCCCCCTGTGCTGTGCCCTGTTTCCTCAGAAG
AGCTCCATCCACATCTCCAATCTGGAGCCTGAGCTGCGGGCCCAGATCCACGAGCAGAACCCATCTGTGG
AGGTGGTGTACTATAATAAGGGCCTGGACCCAGCTTTCTTGTACAAAGTTGGCATTATAAGAAAGCATTG
CTTATCAATTTGTTGCAACGAACAGGTCACTATCAGTCAAAATAAAATCATTATTTGCCATCCAGCTGAT
ATCCCCTATAGTGAGTCGTATTACATGGTCATAGCTGTTTCCTGGCAGCTCTGGCCCGTGTCTCAAAATC
TCTGATGTTACATTGCACAAGATAAAAATATATCATCATGAACAATAAAACTGTCTGCTTACATAAACAG
TAATACAAGGGGTGTTATGAGCCATATTCAACGGGAAACGTCGAGGCCGCGATTAAATTCCAACATGGAT
GCTGATTTATATGGGTATAAATGGGCTCGCGATAATGTCGGGCAATCAGGTGCGACAATCTATCGCTTGT
ATGGGAAGCCCGATGCGCCAGAGTTGTTTCTGAAACATGGCAAAGGTAGCGTTGCCAATGATGTTACAGA
TGAGATGGTCAGACTAAACTGGCTGACGGAATTTATGCCTCTTCCGACCATCAAGCATTTTATCCGTACT
CCTGATGATGCATGGTTACTCACCACTGCGATCCCCGGAAAAACAGCATTCCAGGTATTAGAAGAATATC
CTGATTCAGGTGAAAATATTGTTGATGCGCTGGCAGTGTTCCTGCGCCGGTTGCATTCGATTCCTGTTTG
TAATTGTCCTTTTAACAGCGATCGCGTATTTCGTCTCGCTCAGGCGCAATCACGAATGAATAACGGTTTG
GTTGATGCGAGTGATTTTGATGACGAGCGTAATGGCTGGCCTGTTGAACAAGTCTGGAAAGAAATGCATA
AACTTTTGCCATTCTCACCGGATTCAGTCGTCACTCATGGTGATTTCTCACTTGATAACCTTATTTTTGA
CGAGGGGAAATTAATAGGTTGTATTGATGTTGGACGAGTCGGAATCGCAGACCGATACCAGGATCTTGCC
ATCCTATGGAACTGCCTCGGTGAGTTTTCTCCTTCATTACAGAAACGGCTTTTTCAAAAATATGGTATTG
ATAATCCTGATATGAATAAATTGCAGTTTCATTTGATGCTCGATGAGTTTTTCTAATCAGAATTGGTTAA
TTGGTTGTAACACTGGCAGAGCATTACGCTGACTTGACGGGACGGCGCAAGCTCATGACCAAAATCCCTT
AACGTGAGTTACGCGTCGTTCCACTGAGCGTCAGACCCCGTAGAAAAGATCAAAGGATCTTCTTGAGATC
CTTTTTTTCTGCGCGTAATCTGCTGCTTGCAAACAAAAAAACCACCGCTACCAGCGGTGGTTTGTTTGCC
GGATCAAGAGCTACCAACTCTTTTTCCGAAGGTAACTGGCTTCAGCAGAGCGCAGATACCAAATACTGTT
CTTCTAGTGTAGCCGTAGTTAGGCCACCACTTCAAGAACTCTGTAGCACCGCCTACATACCTCGCTCTGC
TAATCCTGTTACCAGTGGCTGCTGCCAGTGGCGATAAGTCGTGTCTTACCGGGTTGGACTCAAGACGATA
GTTACCGGATAAGGCGCAGCGGTCGGGCTGAACGGGGGGTTCGTGCACACAGCCCAGCTTGGAGCGAACG
ACCTACACCGAACTGAGATACCTACAGCGTGAGCTATGAGAAAGCGCCACGCTTCCCGAAGGGAGAAAGG
CGGACAGGTATCCGGTAAGCGGCAGGGTCGGAACAGGAGAGCGCACGAGGGAGCTTCCAGGGGGAAACGC
CTGGTATCTTTATAGTCCTGTCGGGTTTCGCCACCTCTGACTTGAGCGTCGATTTTTGTGATGCTCGTCA
GGGGGGCGGAGCCTATGGAAAAACGCCAGCAACGCGGCCTTTTTACGGTTCCTGGCCTTTTGCTGGCCTT
TTGCTCACATGTT
Features (pLannotate 1.2.2; 10 found; start..end, strand, type, name):
    121..213     +  CDS            lacI (fragment): lac repressor; lacI; The lac repressor binds to the lac operator to inhibit transcription in E. coli. This inhibition can be relieved by adding lactose or isopropyl-β-D-thiogalactopyranoside (IPTG).
    268..295     -  terminator     rrnB T2 terminator: transcription terminator T2 from the E. coli rrnB gene
    427..470     +  terminator     rrnB T1 terminator: Escherichia coli rrnB; transcription terminator T1 from the E. coli rrnB gene
    517..553     -  CDS            lacZα (fragment): LacZα fragment of β-galactosidase; lacZ fragment
    569..668     +  protein_bind   attL1: mutant version of attL; recombination site for the Gateway® LR reaction LR Clonase™
    674..1636    +  CDS            SFXN3: SFXN3_HUMAN - Experimental evidence at protein level: Swiss-Prot protein existence level 1. Mitochondrial serine transporter that mediates transport of serine into mitochondria, an important step of the one-carbon metabolism pathway (PubMed:30442778). Mitochondrial serine is converted to glycine and formate, which then exits to the cytosol where it is used to generate the charged folates that serve as one-carbon donors (PubMed:30442778). From Homo sapiens (Human).
   1638..1737    -  protein_bind   attL2: mutant version of attL; recombination site for the Gateway® LR reaction LR Clonase™
   1755..1773    -  promoter       T7 promoter: promoter for bacteriophage T7 RNA polymerase
   1907..2716    +  CDS            KanR: aminoglycoside phosphotransferase; aph(3')-Ia; confers resistance to kanamycin in bacteria or G418 (Geneticin®) in eukaryotes
   2863..3451    +  rep_origin     ori: high-copy-number ColE1/pMB1/pBR322/pUC origin of replication
