[The description below was written by a language model from this plasmid's Addgene catalogue record and pLannotate feature annotations shown in this document.]
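Description:
pDONR221-SFXN3 is a Gateway entry clone built on the pDONR221 backbone, carrying a codon-optimized open reading frame for human SFXN3 (sideroflexin-3, also listed as SFX3 or SLC56A3). The sequenced plasmid is about 3.5 kb. It is maintained in E. coli through a high-copy ColE1/pUC-type origin and selected with kanamycin via an aminoglycoside phosphotransferase (KanR) gene. Although the catalogue classes it under mammalian expression, the annotated features show no eukaryotic promoter or polyadenylation signal driving the insert, so the plasmid acts as a shuttle for the ORF rather than as an expression vector in its own right.

The 963 bp SFXN3 coding sequence sits between attL1 and attL2 sites, the product of a BP recombination into the donor vector. These sites allow directional transfer of the ORF by LR Clonase reaction into any attR-containing destination vector, which then supplies the promoter, tags and selection appropriate to the chosen host. No epitope tags or reporters are annotated, and the record does not state whether the ORF ends in a stop codon. Upstream of the cassette, rrnB T1 and T2 terminators insulate the insert from read-through transcription in bacteria. A T7 promoter lies just beyond attL2, oriented back toward the insert, and M13 forward and reverse priming sites are used for sequence verification. Short lacI and lacZα fragments are backbone remnants with no evident function.

SFXN3 is annotated as a mitochondrial serine transporter feeding one-carbon metabolism. The clone belongs to a consortium collection of solute carrier constructs intended for subcloning into custom expression vectors for transporter research and drug discovery.
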