Addgene plasmid #132268: pDONR221-SFXN3
Purpose: Gateway entry clone with codon-optimized ORF sequence for subcloning into custom expression vectors
Depositing lab: RESOLUTE Consortium & Giulio Superti-Furga. Depositing organization: CeMM Research Center for Molecular Medicine. Publication: The RESOLUTE consortium: unlocking SLC transporters for drug discovery. Superti-Furga G, Lackner D, Wiedmer T, Ingles-Prieto A, Barbosa B, Girardi E, Goldmann U, Gurtl B, Klavins K, Klimek C, Lindinger S, Lineiro-Retes E, Muller AC, Onstein S, Redinger G, Reil D, Sedlyarov V, Wolf G, Crawford M, Everley R, ... Steppan CM. Nat Rev Drug Discov. 2020 Jul;19(7):429-430. doi: 10.1038/d41573-020-00056-6. PubMed 32265506.
Backbone
  Vector backbone: pDONR221
  Backbone manufacturer: Thermo Fisher Scientific
  Backbone size w/o insert (bp): 2550
  Vector type: Mammalian Expression
Growth in bacteria
  Bacterial resistance: Kanamycin, 50 μg/mL
  Growth temperature: 37°C
  Growth strain: Stbl3
  Copy number: High Copy
Gene/Insert
  Gene/Insert name: SFXN3 (alt name: SFX3, SLC56A3)
  Species: H. sapiens (human)
  Insert size (bp): 963
  Entrez Gene: SFXN3 (a.k.a. BA108L7.2, SFX3)
  Cloning method: Gateway Cloning
  Sequencing primers: 5′ M13-fwd; 3′ M13-rev
Terms and licenses: Academic/Nonprofit Terms; Industry Terms
Depositor comments: For more information on the full Resolute plasmid collection, please see www.addgene.org/depositor-collections/re-solute/. Please provide your feedback on this plasmid to the RESOLUTE consortium by filling out their RESOLUTE repository feedback form: https://forms.office.com/Pages/ResponsePage.aspx?id=0e05yklzmkS7rjFGQL4N7z4feCLQvEJAmVcOCM_u885UN1JJRko0Ukg4TVQwNTZLOUxPQVJWT1NHUCQlQCN0PWcu
How to cite: pDONR221-SFXN3 was a gift from RESOLUTE Consortium & Giulio Superti-Furga (Addgene plasmid # 132268 ; http://n2t.net/addgene:132268 ; RRID:Addgene_132268)
