>Addgene plasmid #132268 | pDONR221-SFXN3 | depositor partial sequence | sequence record 253936 | Codon-optimized ORF of SFXN3
ATGGGCGAGCTGCCACTGGACATCAACATCCAGGAGCCCCGGTGGGATCAGTCTACATTCCTGGGCAGGG
CCCGCCACTTCTTTACCGTGACAGACCCAAGAAATCTGCTGCTGTCCGGAGCACAGCTGGAGGCATCTAG
GAACATCGTGCAGAATTACAGGGCAGGAGTGGTGACCCCAGGAATCACAGAGGATCAGCTGTGGCGGGCC
AAGTACGTGTATGACAGCGCCTTCCACCCAGATACCGGCGAGAAGGTGGTGCTGATCGGCAGGATGTCCG
CCCAGGTGCCCATGAACATGACCATCACAGGCTGCATGCTGACCTTCTACCGCAAGACCCCTACAGTGGT
GTTCTGGCAGTGGGTGAACCAGTCCTTTAATGCCATCGTGAACTACTCTAATCGGAGCGGCGACACCCCT
ATCACAGTGAGACAGCTGGGCACCGCATATGTGAGCGCCACCACAGGAGCAGTGGCAACCGCCCTGGGCC
TGAAGTCCCTGACAAAGCACCTGCCACCTCTGGTGGGCAGGTTCGTGCCATTTGCCGCAGTGGCAGCAGC
AAACTGTATCAATATCCCCCTGATGCGGCAGAGAGAGCTGCAAGTGGGAATCCCTGTGGCAGATGAGGCA
GGACAGAGGCTGGGATACTCTGTGACCGCCGCCAAGCAGGGCATCTTCCAGGTGGTCATCAGCCGCATCT
GCATGGCCATCCCTGCCATGGCCATCCCACCCCTGATCATGGACACACTGGAGAAGAAGGATTTTCTGAA
GCGGAGACCTTGGCTGGGAGCACCACTGCAAGTGGGACTGGTGGGCTTCTGTCTGGTGTTTGCCACCCCC
CTGTGCTGTGCCCTGTTTCCTCAGAAGAGCTCCATCCACATCTCCAATCTGGAGCCTGAGCTGCGGGCCC
AGATCCACGAGCAGAACCCATCTGTGGAGGTGGTGTACTATAATAAGGGCCTG
